>Addgene plasmid #160782 | pLKO.1P ERCC2_2 | addgene full sequence | sequence record 315632 | Addgene NGS Result
GAGGGCCTATTTCCCATGATTCCTTCATATTTGCATATACGATACAAGGCTGTTAGAGAGATAATTGGAA
TTAATTTGACTGTAAACACAAAGATATTAGTACAAAATACGTGACGTAGAAAGTAATAATTTCTTGGGTA
GTTTGCAGTTTTAAAATTATGTTTTAAAATGGACTATCATATGCTTACCGTAACTTGAAAGTATTTCGAT
TTCTTGGCTTTATATATCTTGTGGAAAGGACGAAACACCGGCCAGTTCCAGATTCGTGAGAACTCGAGTT
CTCACGAATCTGGAACTGGTTTTTGAATTCTCGACCTCGAGACAAATGGCAGTATTCATCCACAATTTTA
AAAGAAAAGGGGGGATTGGGGGGTACAGTGCAGGGGAAAGAATAGTAGACATAATAGCAACAGACATACA
AACTAAAGAATTACAAAAACAAATTACAAAAATTCAAAATTTTCGGGTTTATTACAGGGACAGCAGAGAT
CCACTTTGGCCGCGGCTCGAGGGGGTTGGGGTTGCGCCTTTTCCAAGGCAGCCCTGGGTTTGCGCAGGGA
CGCGGCTGCTCTGGGCGTGGTTCCGGGAAACGCAGCGGCGCCGACCCTGGGTCTCGCACATTCTTCACGT
CCGTTCGCAGCGTCACCCGGATCTTCGCCGCTACCCTTGTGGGCCCCCCGGCGACGCTTCCTGCTCCGCC
CCTAAGTCGGGAAGGTTCCTTGCGGTTCGCGGCGTGCCGGACGTGACAAACGGAAGCCGCACGTCTCACT
AGTACCCTCGCAGACGGACAGCGCCAGGGAGCAATGGCAGCGCGCCGACCGCGATGGGCTGTGGCCAATA
GCGGCTGCTCAGCAGGGCGCGCCGAGAGCAGCGGCCGGGAAGGGGCGGTGCGGGAGGCGGGGTGTGGGGC
GGTAGTGTGGGCCCTGTTCCTGCCCGCGCGGTGTTCCGCATTCTGCAAGCCTCCGGAGCGCACGTCGGCA
GTCGGCTCCCTCGTTGACCGAATCACCGACCTCTCTCCCCAGGGGGATCCACCGGAGCTTACCATGACCG
AGTACAAGCCCACGGTGCGCCTCGCCACCCGCGACGACGTCCCCAGGGCCGTACGCACCCTCGCCGCCGC
GTTCGCCGACTACCCCGCCACGCGCCACACCGTCGATCCGGACCGCCACATCGAGCGGGTCACCGAGCTG
CAAGAACTCTTCCTCACGCGCGTCGGGCTCGACATCGGCAAGGTGTGGGTCGCGGACGACGGCGCCGCGG
TGGCGGTCTGGACCACGCCGGAGAGCGTCGAAGCGGGGGCGGTGTTCGCCGAGATCGGCCCGCGCATGGC
CGAGTTGAGCGGTTCCCGGCTGGCCGCGCAGCAACAGATGGAAGGCCTCCTGGCGCCGCACCGGCCCAAG
GAGCCCGCGTGGTTCCTGGCCACCGTCGGCGTCTCGCCCGACCACCAGGGCAAGGGTCTGGGCAGCGCCG
TCGTGCTCCCCGGAGTGGAGGCGGCCGAGCGCGCCGGGGTGCCCGCCTTCCTGGAGACCTCCGCGCCCCG
CAACCTCCCCTTCTACGAGCGGCTCGGCTTCACCGTCACCGCCGACGTCGAGGTGCCCGAAGGACCGCGC
ACCTGGTGCATGACCCGCAAGCCCGGTGCCTGACGCCCGCCCCACGACCCGCAGCGCCCGACCGAAAGGA
GCGCACGACCCCATGCATCGGTACCTTTAAGACCAATGACTTACAAGGCAGCTGTAGATCTTAGCCACTT
TTTAAAAGAAAAGGGGGGACTGGAAGGGCTAATTCACTCCCAACGAAGACAAGATCTGCTTTTTGCTTGT
ACTGGGTCTCTCTGGTTAGACCAGATCTGAGCCTGGGAGCTCTCTGGCTAACTAGGGAACCCACTGCTTA
AGCCTCAATAAAGCTTGCCTTGAGTGCTTCAAGTAGTGTGTGCCCGTCTGTTGTGTGACTCTGGTAACTA
GAGATCCCTCAGACCCTTTTAGTCAGTGTGGAAAATCTCTAGCAGTAGTAGTTCATGTCATCTTATTATT
CAGTATTTATAACTTGCAAAGAAATGAATATCAGAGAGTGAGAGGAACTTGTTTATTGCAGCTTATAATG
GTTACAAATAAAGCAATAGCATCACAAATTTCACAAATAAAGCATTTTTTTCACTGCATTCTAGTTGTGG
TTTGTCCAAACTCATCAATGTATCTTATCATGTCTGGCTCTAGCTATCCCGCCCCTAACTCCGCCCATCC
CGCCCCTAACTCCGCCCAGTTCCGCCCATTCTCCGCCCCATGGCTGACTAATTTTTTTTATTTATGCAGA
GGCCGAGGCCGCCTCGGCCTCTGAGCTATTCCAGAAGTAGTGAGGAGGCTTTTTTGGAGGCCTAGGGACG
TACCCAATTCGCCCTATAGTGAGTCGTATTACGCGCGCTCACTGGCCGTCGTTTTACAACGTCGTGACTG
GGAAAACCCTGGCGTTACCCAACTTAATCGCCTTGCAGCACATCCCCCTTTCGCCAGCTGGCGTAATAGC
GAAGAGGCCCGCACCGATCGCCCTTCCCAACAGTTGCGCAGCCTGAATGGCGAATGGG
[124 nt withheld, positions 2579-2702]
C
[91 nt withheld, positions 2704-2794]
A
[49 nt withheld, positions 2796-2844]
CCTTTGACGTTGGAGTCCACGTTCTTT
[37 nt withheld, positions 2872-2908]
ACCCTATCTCGGTCTATTCTTTTGATTTATAAGGGATTTTGCCGATTTCGGCCTATTGGTTAAAAAATGA
GCTGATTTAACAAAAATTTAACGCGAATTTTAACAAAATATTAACGCTTACAATTTAGGTGGCACTTTTC
GGGGAAATGTGCGCGGAACCCCTATTTGTTTATTTTTCTAAATACATTCAAATATGTATCCGCTCATGAG
ACAATAACCCTGATAAATGCTTCAATAATATTGAAAAAGGAAGAGTATGAGTATTCAACATTTCCGTGTC
GCCCTTATTCCCTTTTTTGCGGCATTTTGCCTTCCTGTTTTTGCTCACCCAGAAACGCTGGTGAAAGTAA
AAGATGCTGAAGATCAGTTGGGTGCACGAGTGGGTTACATCGAACTGGATCTCAACAGCGGTAAGATCCT
TGAGAGTTTTCGCCCCGAAGAACGTTTTCCAATGATGAGCACTTTTAAAGTTCTGCTATGTGGCGCGGTA
TTATCCCGTATTGACGCCGGGCAAGAGCAACTCGGTCGCCGCATACACTATTCTCAGAATGACTTGGTTG
AGTACTCACCAGTCACAGAAAAGCATCTTACGGATGGCATGACAGTAAGAGAATTATGCAGTGCTGCCAT
AACCATGAGTGATAACACTGCGGCCAACTTACTTCTGACAACGATCGGAGGACCGAAGGAGCTAACCGCT
TTTTTGCACAACATGGGGGATCATGTAACTCGCCTTGATCGTTGGGAACCGGAGCTGAATGAAGCCATAC
CAAACGACGAGCGTGACACCACGATGCCTGTAGCAATGGCAACAACGTTGCGCAAACTATTAACTGGCGA
ACTACTTACTCTAGCTTCCCGGCAACAATTAATAGACTGGATGGAGGCGGATAAAGTTGCAGGACCACTT
CTGCGCTCGGCCCTTCCGGCTGGCTGGTTTATTGCTGATAAATCTGGAGCCGGTGAGCGTGGGTCTCGCG
GTATCATTGCAGCACTGGGGCCAGATGGTAAGCCCTCCCGTATCGTAGTTATCTACACGACGGGGAGTCA
GGCAACTATGGATGAACGAAATAGACAGATCGCTGAGATAGGTGCCTCACTGATTAAGCATTGGTAACTG
TCAGACCAAGTTTACTCATATATACTTTAGATTGATTTAAAACTTCATTTTTAATTTAAAAGGATCTAGG
TGAAGATCCTTTTTGATAATCTCATGACCAAAATCCCTTAACGTGAGTTTTCGTTCCACTGAGCGTCAGA
CCCCGTAGAAAAGATCAAAGGATCTTCTTGAGATCCTTTTTTTCTGCGCGTAATCTGCTGCTTGCAAACA
AAAAAACCACCGCTACCAGCGGTGGTTTGTTTGCCGGATCAAGAGCTACCAACTCTTTTTCCGAAGGTAA
CTGGCTTCAGCAGAGCGCAGATACCAAATACTGTTCTTCTAGTGTAGCCGTAGTTAGGCCACCACTTCAA
GAACTCTGTAGCACCGCCTACATACCTCGCTCTGCTAATCCTGTTACCAGTGGCTGCTGCCAGTGGCGAT
AAGTCGTGTCTTACCGGGTTGGACTCAAGACGATAGTTACCGGATAAGGCGCAGCGGTCGGGCTGAACGG
GGGGTTCGTGCACACAGCCCAGCTTGGAGCGAACGACCTACACCGAACTGAGATACCTACAGCGTGAGCT
ATGAGAAAGCGCCACGCTTCCCGAAGGGAGAAAGGCGGACAGGTATCCGGTAAGCGGCAGGGTCGGAACA
GGAGAGCGCACGAGGGAGCTTCCAGGGGGAAACGCCTGGTATCTTTATAGTCCTGTCGGGTTTCGCCACC
TCTGACTTGAGCGTCGATTTTTGTGATGCTCGTCAGGGGGGCGGAGCCTATGGAAAAACGCCAGCAACGC
GGCCTTTTTACGGTTCCTGGCCTTTTGCTGGCCTTTTGCTCACATGTTCTTTCCTGCGTTATCCCCTGAT
TCTGTGGATAACCGTATTACCGCCTTTGAGTGAGCTGATACCGCTCGCCGCAGCCGAACGACCGAGCGCA
GCGAGTCAGTGAGCGAGGAAGCGGAAGAGCGCCCAATACGCAAACCGCCTCTCCCCGCGCGTTGGCCGAT
TCATTAATGCAGCTGGCACGACAGGTTTCCCGACTGGAAAGCGGGCAGTGAGCGCAACGCAATTAATGTG
AGTTAGCTCACTCATTAGGCACCCCAGGCTTTACACTTTATGCTTCCGGCTCGTATGTTGTGTGGAATTG
TGAGCGGATAACAATTTCACACAGGAAACAGCTATGACCATGATTACGCCAAGCGCGCAATTAACCCTCA
CTAAAGGGAACAAAAGCTGGAGCTGCAAGCTTAATGTAGTCTTATGCAATACTCTTGTAGTCTTGCAACA
TGGTAACGATGAGTTAGCAACATGCCTTACAAGGAGAGAAAAAGCACCGTGCATGCCGATTGGTGGAAGT
AAGGTGGTACGATCGTGCCTTATTAGGAAGGCAACAGACGGGTCTGACATGGATTGGACGAACCACTGAA
TTGCCGCATTGCAGAGATATTGTATTTAAGTGCCTAGCTCGATACATAAACGGGTCTCTCTGGTTAGACC
AGATCTGAGCCTGGGAGCTCTCTGGCTAACTAGGGAACCCACTGCTTAAGCCTCAATAAAGCTTGCCTTG
AGTGCTTCAAGTAGTGTGTGCCCGTCTGTTGTGTGACTCTGGTAACTAGAGATCCCTCAGACCCTTTTAG
TCAGTGTGGAAAATCTCTAGCAGTGGCGCCCGAACAGGGACTTGAAAGCGAAAGGGAAACCAGAGGAGCT
CTCTCGACGCAGGACTCGGCTTGCTGAAGCGCGCACGGCAAGAGGCGAGGGGCGGCGACTGGTGAGTACG
CCAAAAATTTTGACTAGCGGAGGCTAGAAGGAGAGAGATGGGTGCGAGAGCGTCAGTATTAAGCGGGGGA
GAATTAGATCGCGATGGGAAAAAATTCGGTTAAGGCCAGGGGGAAAGAAAAAATATAAATTAAAACATAT
AGTATGGGCAAGCAGGGAGCTAGAACGATTCGCAGTTAATCCTGGCCTGTTAGAAACATCAGAAGGCTGT
AGACAAATACTGGGACAGCTACAACCATCCCTTCAGACAGGATCAGAAGAACTTAGATCATTATATAATA
CAGTAGCAACCCTCTATTGTGTGCATCAAAGGATAGAGATAAAAGACACCAAGGAAGCTTTAGACAAGAT
AGAGGAAGAGCAAAACAAAAGTAAGACCACCGCACAGCAAGCGGCCGCTGATCTTCAGACCTGGAGGAGG
AGATATGAGGGACAATTGGAGAAGTGAATTATATAAATATAAAGTAGTAAAAATTGAACCATTAGGAGTA
GCACCCACCAAGGCAAAGAGAAGAGTGGTGCAGAGAGAAAAAAGAGCAGTGGGAATAGGAGCTTTGTTCC
TTGGGTTCTTGGGAGCAGCAGGAAGCACTATGGGCGCAGCGTCAATGACGCTGACGGTACAGGCCAGACA
ATTATTGTCTGGTATAGTGCAGCAGCAGAACAATTTGCTGAGGGCTATTGAGGCGCAACAGCATCTGTTG
CAACTCACAGTCTGGGGCATCAAGCAGCTCCAGGCAAGAATCCTGGCTGTGGAAAGATACCTAAAGGATC
AACAGCTCCTGGGGATTTGGGGTTGCTCTGGAAAACTCATTTGCACCACTGCTGTGCCTTGGAATGCTAG
TTGGAGTAATAAATCTCTGGAACAGATTTGGAATCACACGACCTGGATGGAGTGGGACAGAGAAATTAAC
AATTACACAAGCTTAATACACTCCTTAATTGAAGAATCGCAAAACCAGCAAGAAAAGAATGAACAAGAAT
TATTGGAATTAGATAAATGGGCAAGTTTGTGGAATTGGTTTAACATAACAAATTGGCTGTGGTATATAAA
ATTATTCATAATGATAGTAGGAGGCTTGGTAGGTTTAAGAATAGTTTTTGCTGTACTTTCTATAGTGAAT
AGAGTTAGGCAGGGATATTCACCATTATCGTTTCAGACCCACCTCCCAACCCCGAGGGGACCCGACAGGC
CCGAAGGAATAGAAGAAGAAGGTGGAGAGAGAGACAGAGACAGATCCATTCGATTAGTGAACGGATCTCG
ACGGTATCGATCACGAGACTAGCCTCGAGCGGCCGCCCCCTTCACC
Features (pLannotate 1.2.2; 25 found; start..end, strand, type, name):
      1..241     +  promoter       U6 promoter: RNA polymerase III promoter for human U6 snRNA
    346..463     +  misc_feature   cPPT/CTS: central polypurine tract and central termination sequence of HIV-1
    512..1022    +  promoter       hPGK promoter: human phosphoglycerate kinase 1 promoter
   1044..1643    +  CDS            PuroR: puromycin N-acetyltransferase; pac from Streptomyces alboniger; confers resistance to puromycin
   1686..1769    +  CDS            nef (fragment): NEF_HV1Z2 - Experimental evidence at protein level: Swiss-Prot protein existence level 1. Extracellular Nef protein targets CD4(+) T-lymphocytes for apoptosis by interacting with CXCR4 surface receptors. From Human immunodeficiency virus type 1 group M subtype D (isolate Z2/CDC-Z34) (HIV-1).
   1771..2004    +  LTR            3' LTR (ΔU3): self-inactivating 3' long terminal repeat (LTR) from HIV-1
   2076..2197    +  polyA_signal   SV40 poly(A) signal: SV40 polyadenylation signal
   2237..2372    +  rep_origin     SV40 ori: SV40 origin of replication
   2393..2411    -  promoter       T7 promoter: promoter for bacteriophage T7 RNA polymerase
   2419..2574    +  CDS            lacZα (fragment): LacZα fragment of β-galactosidase; lacZ fragment
   2579..3007    +  rep_origin     f1 ori (sequence partly withheld): f1 bacteriophage origin of replication; arrow indicates direction of (+) strand synthesis
   3060..3164    +  promoter       AmpR promoter: bla
   3165..4025    +  CDS            AmpR: β-lactamase; bla; confers resistance to ampicillin, carbenicillin, and related antibiotics
   4196..4784    +  rep_origin     ori: high-copy-number ColE1/pMB1/pBR322/pUC origin of replication
   4967..5059    +  CDS            lacI (fragment): lac repressor; lacI; The lac repressor binds to the lac operator to inhibit transcription in E. coli. This inhibition can be relieved by adding lactose or isopropyl-β-D-thiogalactopyranoside (IPTG).
   5072..5093    +  protein_bind   CAP binding site: CAP binding activates transcription in the presence of cAMP. E. coli catabolite activator protein
   5108..5138    +  promoter       lac promoter: promoter for the E. coli lac operon
   5146..5162    +  protein_bind   lac operator: The lac repressor binds to the lac operator to inhibit transcription in E. coli. This inhibition can be relieved by adding lactose or isopropyl-β-D-thiogalactopyranoside (IPTG). lac repressor encoded by lacI
   5207..5225    +  promoter       T3 promoter: promoter for bacteriophage T3 RNA polymerase
   5253..5479    +  promoter       RSV promoter: Rous sarcoma virus enhancer/promoter
   5480..5660    +  LTR            5' LTR (truncated): truncated 5' long terminal repeat (LTR) from HIV-1
   5707..5832    +  misc_feature   HIV-1 Ψ: packaging signal of human immunodeficiency virus type 1
   5816..6179    +  CDS            HIV-1 gag (fragment): gag protein from human immunodeficiency virus 1; gag
   6325..6558    +  misc_feature   RRE: The Rev response element (RRE) of HIV-1 allows for Rev-dependent mRNA export from the nucleus to the cytoplasm.
   6935..7035    +  CDS            Rev (fragment): human immunodeficiency virus 1 (HIV-1) Rev protein; rev; enhances nuclear export of unspliced and incompletely spliced viral mRNAs
