[The description below was written by a language model from this plasmid's Addgene catalogue record and pLannotate feature annotations shown in this document.]
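Description:
pLKO.1P ERCC2_2 is a lentiviral shRNA vector built on the pLKO.1P backbone from The RNAi Consortium and designed to suppress expression of human ERCC2. In bacteria it is maintained through a high-copy ColE1/pUC-type origin and selected with ampicillin via the β-lactamase gene. An f1 origin, an SV40 origin and leftover lac, T7 and T3 promoter elements are also present as backbone remnants. The sequenced record is 7,084 nt, which is shorter than the 7,466 bp listed for the backbone without insert. This would be consistent with a stuffer fragment being replaced during cloning, although the record does not say so.

The payload is a short hairpin, shERCC2_2, cloned between the AgeI and EcoRI sites immediately downstream of the human U6 promoter, an RNA polymerase III promoter suited to producing small hairpin transcripts that enter the RNAi pathway. The hairpin itself is not annotated in the feature table, but it would lie in the gap between the U6 promoter and the cPPT/CTS element. A separate cassette uses the human PGK promoter to drive puromycin N-acetyltransferase, so transduced mammalian cells can be selected with puromycin.

These cassettes sit within a self-inactivating HIV-1 transfer vector frame. An RSV promoter fused to a truncated 5' LTR drives genomic RNA production in packaging cells. The Ψ packaging signal with a partial gag sequence directs encapsidation, the RRE supports Rev-dependent nuclear export, and the cPPT/CTS aids nuclear import. The ΔU3 3' LTR inactivates LTR promoter activity after integration. The construct is used to generate lentivirus for stable ERCC2 knockdown in human cells, and the associated study concerns genome integrity liabilities in basal-like breast cancer.
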