Addgene plasmid #160782: pLKO.1P ERCC2_2
Purpose: Suppress ERCC2
Depositing lab: Richard Possemato. Depositing organization: NYU Grossman School of Medicine. Publication: Hyperactive CDK2 Activity in Basal-like Breast Cancer Imposes a Genome Integrity Liability that Can Be Exploited by Targeting DNA Polymerase epsilon. Sviderskiy VO, Blumenberg L, Gorodetsky E, Karakousi TR, Hirsh N, Alvarez SW, Terzi EM, Kaparos E, Whiten GC, Ssebyala S, Tonzi P, Mir H, Neel BG, Huang TT, Adams S, Ruggles KV, Possemato R. Mol Cell. 2020 Oct 28. pii: S1097-2765(20)30723-1. doi: 10.1016/j.molcel.2020.10.016. PubMed 33152268.
Backbone
  Vector backbone: pLKO.1P
  Backbone manufacturer: The RNAi Consortium
  Backbone size w/o insert (bp): 7466
  Vector type: Lentiviral
  Selectable markers: Puromycin
Growth in bacteria
  Bacterial resistance: Ampicillin, 100 μg/mL
  Growth temperature: 37°C
  Growth strain: NEB Stable
  Copy number: High Copy
Gene/Insert
  Gene/Insert name: shERCC2_2
  gRNA/shRNA sequence: CCAGTTCCAGATTCGTGAGAA
  Species: H. sapiens (human)
  Cloning method: Restriction Enzyme; 5′ cloning site AgeI (unknown if destroyed); 3′ cloning site EcoRI (not destroyed)
  Sequencing primers: 5′ GCA TAT ACG ATA CAA GGC TGT TAG AG
Terms and licenses: Academic/Nonprofit Terms; Industry Terms: Not Available to Industry
How to cite: pLKO.1P ERCC2_2 was a gift from Richard Possemato (Addgene plasmid # 160782 ; http://n2t.net/addgene:160782 ; RRID:Addgene_160782)
